Addgene plasmid #139523: pENTR-L4R1-hEF1a
Purpose: Provides constitutive promoter cassette between attL4-attR1 on Gateway entry vector
Depositing lab: Minoru Ko. Depositing organization: Keio University.
Backbone
  Vector backbone: pDONR-P4P1r
  Backbone size w/o insert (bp): 2643
  Vector type: Mammalian Expression
Growth in bacteria
  Bacterial resistance: Kanamycin, 50 μg/mL
  Growth temperature: 37°C
  Growth strain: DH5alpha
  Copy number: High Copy
Gene/Insert
  Gene/Insert name: hEF1a promoter
  Species: H. sapiens (human)
  Cloning method: Gateway Cloning
Terms and licenses: Academic/Nonprofit Terms; Industry Terms: Not Available to Industry
How to cite: pENTR-L4R1-hEF1a was a gift from Minoru Ko (Addgene plasmid # 139523 ; http://n2t.net/addgene:139523 ; RRID:Addgene_139523)
