[The description below was written by a language model from this plasmid's Addgene catalogue record and pLannotate feature annotations shown in this document.]
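Description:
pENTR-L4R1-hEF1a is a Gateway entry clone built on the pDONR-P4P1r backbone. It supplies a constitutive mammalian promoter as a modular element for MultiSite Gateway assembly. The plasmid is about 4 kb and is propagated in standard E. coli cloning strains. It replicates at high copy from a ColE1/pUC-type origin and is selected with kanamycin through an aminoglycoside phosphotransferase (KanR) gene. rrnB T1 and T2 transcription terminators lie upstream of the recombination cassette, where they insulate the insert from read-through transcription coming from the backbone. A T7 promoter sits just beyond the cassette on the opposite strand. The small lacI and lacZα fragments picked up by the annotation appear to be vestigial backbone sequence rather than functional parts.

The insert is the human EF-1α promoter, annotated as the core promoter followed by its first intron (intron A), which is commonly retained because it contributes to strong, ubiquitous expression in mammalian cells. The intron is annotated as two separate segments with an unannotated stretch between them. The catalogue describes the promoter as flanked by attL4 and attR1. The automated annotation labels the upstream site as an attL1 fragment overlapping an attB4 core, which is consistent with an attL4 site that the software did not name directly, and it identifies attR1 downstream.

The plasmid carries no coding sequence or polyadenylation signal of its own, so it is not an expression vector in itself. Instead, it serves as the 5′ promoter module in an LR recombination with an attL1–attL2 gene entry clone and an attR4-containing destination vector, which places a gene of interest under EF-1α control for constitutive expression in mammalian cells.
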