Features (pLannotate 1.2.2; 13 found; start..end, strand, type, name):
    121..213     +  CDS            lacI (fragment): lac repressor; lacI; The lac repressor binds to the lac operator to inhibit transcription in E. coli. This inhibition can be relieved by adding lactose or isopropyl-β-D-thiogalactopyranoside (IPTG).
    268..295     -  terminator     rrnB T2 terminator: transcription terminator T2 from the E. coli rrnB gene
    427..470     +  terminator     rrnB T1 terminator: Escherichia coli rrnB; transcription terminator T1 from the E. coli rrnB gene
    517..553     -  CDS            lacZα (fragment): LacZα fragment of β-galactosidase; lacZ fragment
    592..677     +  protein_bind   attL1 (fragment): mutant version of attL; recombination site for the Gateway® LR reaction LR Clonase™
    668..688     +  protein_bind   attB4: mutant version of attB; core recombination site for the Gateway® BP reaction BP Clonase™
    873..1084    +  promoter       EF-1α core promoter: core promoter for human elongation factor EF-1α
   1085..1198    +  intron         EF-1α intron A (fragment): intron upstream of the start codon of human EF-1α
   1824..2027    +  intron         EF-1α intron A: truncated intron upstream of the start codon of human EF-1α
   2042..2165    +  protein_bind   attR1: mutant version of attR; recombination site for the Gateway® LR reaction LR Clonase™
   2238..2256    -  promoter       T7 promoter: promoter for bacteriophage T7 RNA polymerase
   2390..3199    +  CDS            KanR: aminoglycoside phosphotransferase; aph(3')-Ia; confers resistance to kanamycin in bacteria or G418 (Geneticin®) in eukaryotes
   3346..3934    +  rep_origin     ori: high-copy-number ColE1/pMB1/pBR322/pUC origin of replication
>Addgene plasmid #139523 | pENTR-L4R1-hEF1a | addgene full sequence | sequence record 274622 | Addgene NGS Result
CTTTCCTGCGTTATCCCCTGATTCTGTGGATAACCGTATTACCGCCTTTGAGTGAGCTGATACCGCTCGC
CGCAGCCGAACGACCGAGCGCAGCGAGTCAGTGAGCGAGGAAGCGGAAGAGCGCCCAATACGCAAACCGC
CTCTCCCCGCGCGTTGGCCGATTCATTAATGCAGCTGGCACGACAGGTTTCCCGACTGGAAAGCGGGCAG
TGAGCGCAACGCAATTAATACGCGTACCGCTAGCCAGGAAGAGTTTGTAGAAACGCAAAAAGGCCATCCG
TCAGGATGGCCTTCTGCTTAGTTTGATGCCTGGCAGTTTATGGCGGGCGTCCTGCCCGCCACCCTCCGGG
CCGTTGCTTCACAACGTTCAAATCCGCTCCCGGCGGATTTGTCCTACTCAGGAGAGCGTTCACCGACAAA
CAACAGATAAAACGAAAGGCCCAGTCTTCCGACTGAGCCTTTCGTTTTATTTGATGCCTGGCAGTTCCCT
ACTCTCGCGTTAACGCTAGCATGGATGTTTTCCCAGTCACGACGTTGTAAAACGACGGCCAGTCTTAAGC
TCGGGCCCGAGTTAACGCTACCATGGAGCTCCAAATAATGATTTTATTTTGACTGATAGTGACCTGTTCG
TTGCAACAAATTGATAAGCAATGCTTTTTTATAATGCCAACTTTGTATAGAAAAGTTGTTTAAACGTCGA
CGAGTAATTCATACAAAAGGACTCGCCCCTGCCTTGGGGAATCCCAGGGACCGTCGTTAAACTCCCACTA
ACGTAGAACCCAGAGATCGCTGCGTTCCCGCCCCCTCACCCGCCCGCTCTCGTCATCACTGAGGTGGAGA
AGAGCATGCGTGAGGCTCCGGTGCCCGTCAGTGGGCAGAGCGCACATCGCCCACAGTCCCCGAGAAGTTG
GGGGGAGGGGTCGGCAATTGAACCGGTGCCTAGAGAAGGTGGCGCGGGGTAAACTGGGAAAGTGATGTCG
TGTACTGGCTCCGCCTTTTTCCCGAGGGTGGGGGAGAACCGTATATAAGTGCAGTAGTCGCCGTGAACGT
TCTTTTTCGCAACGGGTTTGCCGCCAGAACACAGGTAAGTGCCGTGTGTGGTTCCCGCGGGCCTGGCCTC
TTTACGGGTTATGGCCCTTGCGTGCCTTGAATTACTTCCACGCCCCTGGCTGCAGTACGTGATTCTTGAT
CCCGAGCTTCGGGTTGGAAGTGGGTGGGAGAGTTCGAGGCCTTGCGCTTAAGGAGCCCCTTCGCCTCGTG
CTTGAGTTGAGGCCTGGCTTGGGCGCTGGGGCCGCCGCGTGCGAATCTGGTGGCACCTTCGCGCCTGTCT
CGCTGCTTTCGATAAGTCTCTAGCCATTTAAAATTTTTGATGACCTGCTGCGACGCTTTTTTTCTGGCAA
GATAGTCTTGTAAATGCGGGCCAAGATCTGCACACTGGTATTTCGGTTTTTGGGGCCGCGGGCGGCGACG
GGGCCCGTGCGTCCCAGCGCACATGTTCGGCGAGGCGGGGCCTGCGAGCGCGGCCACCGAGAATCGGACG
GGGGTAGTCTCAAGCTGGCCGGCCTGCTCTGGTGCCTGGCCTCGCGCCGCCGTGTATCGCCCCGCCCTGG
GCGGCAAGGCTGGCCCGGTCGGCACCAGTTGCGTGAGCGGAAAGATGGCCGCTTCCCGGCCCTGCTGCAG
GGAGCTCAAAATGGAGGACGCGGCGCTCGGGAGAGCGGGCGGGTGAGTCACCCACACAAAGGAAAAGGGC
CTTTCCGTCCTCAGCCGTCGCTTCATGTGACTCCACGGAGTACCGGGCGCCGTCCAGGCACCTCGATTAG
TTCTCGAGCTTTTGGAGTACGTCGTCTTTAGGTTGGGGGGAGGGGTTTTATGCGATGGAGTTTCCCCACA
CTGAGTGGGTGGAGACTGAAGTTAGGCCAGCTTGGCACTTGATGTAATTCTCCTTGGAATTTGCCCTTTT
TGAGTTTGGATCTTGGTTCATTCTCAAGCCTCAGACAGTGGTTCAAAGTTTTTTTCTTCCATTTCAGGTG
TCGTGAGGATCCAAGTTTGTACAAAAAAGTTGAACGAGAAACGTAAAATGATATAAATATCAATATATTA
AATTAGATTTTGCATAAAAAACAGACTACATAATACTGTAAAACACAACATATGCAGTCACTATGAACCA
ACTACTTAGATGGTATTAGTGACCTGTAGAATTCGAGCTCTAGAGCTGCAGGGCGGCCGCGATATCCCCT
ATAGTGAGTCGTATTACATGGTCATAGCTGTTTCCTGGCAGCTCTGGCCCGTGTCTCAAAATCTCTGATG
TTACATTGCACAAGATAAAAATATATCATCATGAACAATAAAACTGTCTGCTTACATAAACAGTAATACA
AGGGGTGTTATGAGCCATATTCAACGGGAAACGTCGAGGCCGCGATTAAATTCCAACATGGATGCTGATT
TATATGGGTATAAATGGGCTCGCGATAATGTCGGGCAATCAGGTGCGACAATCTATCGCTTGTATGGGAA
GCCCGATGCGCCAGAGTTGTTTCTGAAACATGGCAAAGGTAGCGTTGCCAATGATGTTACAGATGAGATG
GTCAGACTAAACTGGCTGACGGAATTTATGCCTCTTCCGACCATCAAGCATTTTATCCGTACTCCTGATG
ATGCATGGTTACTCACCACTGCGATCCCCGGAAAAACAGCATTCCAGGTATTAGAAGAATATCCTGATTC
AGGTGAAAATATTGTTGATGCGCTGGCAGTGTTCCTGCGCCGGTTGCATTCGATTCCTGTTTGTAATTGT
CCTTTTAACAGCGATCGCGTATTTCGTCTCGCTCAGGCGCAATCACGAATGAATAACGGTTTGGTTGATG
CGAGTGATTTTGATGACGAGCGTAATGGCTGGCCTGTTGAACAAGTCTGGAAAGAAATGCATAAACTTTT
GCCATTCTCACCGGATTCAGTCGTCACTCATGGTGATTTCTCACTTGATAACCTTATTTTTGACGAGGGG
AAATTAATAGGTTGTATTGATGTTGGACGAGTCGGAATCGCAGACCGATACCAGGATCTTGCCATCCTAT
GGAACTGCCTCGGTGAGTTTTCTCCTTCATTACAGAAACGGCTTTTTCAAAAATATGGTATTGATAATCC
TGATATGAATAAATTGCAGTTTCATTTGATGCTCGATGAGTTTTTCTAATCAGAATTGGTTAATTGGTTG
TAACACTGGCAGAGCATTACGCTGACTTGACGGGACGGCGCAAGCTCATGACCAAAATCCCTTAACGTGA
GTTACGCGTCGTTCCACTGAGCGTCAGACCCCGTAGAAAAGATCAAAGGATCTTCTTGAGATCCTTTTTT
TCTGCGCGTAATCTGCTGCTTGCAAACAAAAAAACCACCGCTACCAGCGGTGGTTTGTTTGCCGGATCAA
GAGCTACCAACTCTTTTTCCGAAGGTAACTGGCTTCAGCAGAGCGCAGATACCAAATACTGTTCTTCTAG
TGTAGCCGTAGTTAGGCCACCACTTCAAGAACTCTGTAGCACCGCCTACATACCTCGCTCTGCTAATCCT
GTTACCAGTGGCTGCTGCCAGTGGCGATAAGTCGTGTCTTACCGGGTTGGACTCAAGACGATAGTTACCG
GATAAGGCGCAGCGGTCGGGCTGAACGGGGGGTTCGTGCACACAGCCCAGCTTGGAGCGAACGACCTACA
CCGAACTGAGATACCTACAGCGTGAGCTATGAGAAAGCGCCACGCTTCCCGAAGGGAGAAAGGCGGACAG
GTATCCGGTAAGCGGCAGGGTCGGAACAGGAGAGCGCACGAGGGAGCTTCCAGGGGGAAACGCCTGGTAT
CTTTATAGTCCTGTCGGGTTTCGCCACCTCTGACTTGAGCGTCGATTTTTGTGATGCTCGTCAGGGGGGC
GGAGCCTATGGAAAAACGCCAGCAACGCGGCCTTTTTACGGTTCCTGGCCTTTTGCTGGCCTTTTGCTCA
CATGTT
